Addgene plasmid #83088: TET-pLKO.1 PURO shId2 #1
Purpose: Lentiviral shRNA vector for inducible knockdown of mouse Id2
Depositing lab: Kevin Janes. Depositing organization: University of Virginia. Publication: Tumor-Suppressor Inactivation of GDF11 Occurs by Precursor Sequestration in Triple-Negative Breast Cancer. Bajikar SS, Wang CC, Borten MA, Pereira EJ, Atkins KA, Janes KA. Dev Cell. 2017 Nov 20;43(4):418-435.e13. doi: 10.1016/j.devcel.2017.10.027. PubMed 29161592.
Backbone
  Vector backbone: Tet-pLKO-puro
  Backbone manufacturer: Addgene #21915
  Backbone size w/o insert (bp): 10633
  Total vector size (bp): 8816
  Vector type: Mammalian Expression, Lentiviral
  Selectable markers: Puromycin
Growth in bacteria
  Bacterial resistance: Ampicillin, 100 μg/mL
  Growth temperature: 30°C
  Growth strain: NEB Stable
  Copy number: Low Copy
Gene/Insert
  Gene/Insert name: shId2
  gRNA/shRNA sequence: AGTACTCTGTGGCTAAATAAA
  Species: M. musculus (mouse)
  GenBank ID: NM_010496
  Entrez Gene: Id2 (a.k.a. Idb2, bHLHb26)
  Cloning method: Restriction Enzyme; 5′ cloning site AgeI (not destroyed); 3′ cloning site EcoRI (not destroyed)
  Sequencing primers: 5′ GGCAGGGATATTCACCATTATCGTTTCAGA
Terms and licenses: Academic/Nonprofit Terms; Industry Terms: Not Available to Industry
Depositor comments: The targeting sequence was identified from the TRC ( TRCN0000229535). Knockdown validated by Western blot of transient, ectopic expression of murine Id2 in 293T cells.
How to cite: TET-pLKO.1 PURO shId2 #1 was a gift from Kevin Janes (Addgene plasmid # 83088 ; http://n2t.net/addgene:83088 ; RRID:Addgene_83088)
