[The description below was written by a language model from this plasmid's Addgene catalogue record.]
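Description:
TET-pLKO.1 PURO shId2 #1 is a lentiviral shRNA vector for inducible knockdown of mouse Id2 (also known as Idb2 or bHLHb26), an inhibitor-of-DNA-binding family helix-loop-helix protein. It is built on the Tet-pLKO-puro backbone, a tetracycline/doxycycline-regulated derivative of the pLKO.1 shRNA platform. In bacteria the plasmid is maintained as a low-copy construct under ampicillin selection, in a recombination-deficient strain of the kind used to keep the repeated lentiviral LTR sequences stable. In mammalian cells, transduced populations are selected with puromycin. No feature table accompanies the record, so the exact promoters, viral elements and origin are not itemised. In general, the Tet-pLKO-puro design places the hairpin under a Tet operator-controlled H1 RNA polymerase III promoter and carries the Tet repressor and puromycin resistance gene on the same vector, so hairpin expression is silent until tetracycline or doxycycline is added.

The insert is a short hairpin directed against the murine Id2 transcript, cloned between the AgeI and EcoRI sites, both of which are retained. The finished plasmid is about 8.8 kb, smaller than the roughly 10.6 kb parental backbone, which is consistent with the hairpin replacing a larger stuffer fragment. The targeting sequence was taken from the RNAi Consortium (TRC) collection. According to the depositor, knockdown was validated by Western blot against transiently expressed ectopic murine Id2 in 293T cells. The "#1" in the name suggests it is one of several hairpins against this gene. The vector is intended for packaging into lentiviral particles and generating stable cell lines in which Id2 can be depleted on demand, and it was deposited in connection with a study of GDF11 tumour-suppressor inactivation in triple-negative breast cancer.
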