>Addgene plasmid #83088 | TET-pLKO.1 PURO shId2 #1 | addgene partial sequence | sequence record 161295 | H1 5'-tcgctatgtgttctgggaaa-3'
ATCAGTGATAGAGACTTATAAGTTCCCTATCAGTGATAGAGACACCGGAGTACTCTGTGGCTAAATAAAC
TGCAGTTTATTTAGCCACAGAGTACTTTTTTTGAATTCTCGACCTCGAGACAAATGGCAGTATTCATCCA
CAATTTTAAAAGAAAAGGGGGGATTGGGGGGTACAGTGCAGGGGAAAGAATAGTAGACATAATAGCAACA
GACATACAAACTAAAGAATTACAAAAACAAATTACAAAAATTCAAAATTTTCGGGTTTATTACAGGGACA
GCAGAGATCCACTTTGGCCGCGGCTCGAGGGGGTTGGGGTTGCGCCTTTTCCAAGGCAGCCCTGGGTTTG
CGCAGGGACGCGGCTGCTCTGGGCGTGGTTCCGGGAAACGCAGCGGCGCCGACCCTGGGTCTCGCACATT
CTTCACGTCCGTTCGCAGCGTCACCCGGATCTTCGCCGCTACCCTTGTGGGCCCCCCGGCGACGCTTCCT
GCTCCGCCCCTAAGTCGGGAAGGTTCCTTGCGGTTCGCGGCGTGCCGGACGTGACAAACGGAAGCCGCAC
GTCTCACTAGTACCCTCGCAGACGGACAGCGCCAGG
