>Addgene plasmid #83088 | TET-pLKO.1 PURO shId2 #1 | addgene partial sequence | sequence record 161296 | hGata4-rev 5'-ATTGTGGATGAATACTGCC-3'
AATAAACTGCAGTTTATTTAGCCACAGAGTACTCCGGTGTCTCTATCACTGATAGGGAACTTATAAGTCT
CTATCACTGATAGGGATTTCACGTTTATGGTGATTTCCCAGAACACATAGCGACATGCAAATATTGCGGC
CGCTCGAGGCTAGTCTCGTGATCGATACCGTCGAGATCCGTTCACTAATCGAATGGATCTGTCTCTGTCT
CTCTCTCCACCTTCTTCTTCTATTCCTTCGGGCCTGTCGGGTCCCCTCGGGGTTGGGAGGTGGGTCTGAA
ACGATAATGGTGAATATCCCTGCCTAACTCTATTCACTATAGAAAGTACAGCAAAAACTATTCTTAAACC
TACCAAGCCTCCTACTATCATTATGAATAATTTTATATACCACAGCCAATTTGTTATGTTAAACCAATTC
CACAAACTTGCCCATTTATCTAATTCCAATAATTCTTGTTCATTCTTTTCTTGCTGGTTTTGCGATTCTT
CAATTAAGGAGTGTATTAAGCTTGTGTAATTGTTAATTTCTCTGTCCCACTCCATCCAGGTCGTGTGATT
CCAAATCTGTTCCAGAGATTTATTACTCCAACTAGCATTCCAAGGCACAGCAGTGGTGCAAATGAGTTTT
CCAGAGCAACCCCAAATCCCCAGGAGCTGTTGATCCTTTAGGTATCTTTCCACAGCCAGGATTCTTGCCT
GGAGCTGCTTGATGCCCCAGACTGTGAGTTGCAACAGATGCTGTTGCGCCTCAATAGCCCTCAGCAAATT
GTTCTGCTGCTGCACTATACCAGACAATAATTGTCTGGCCTGTACCGTCAGCGTCATTGACGCTGCGCCC
ATAGTGCTTCCTGCTGCTCCCAAGAACCCAAGGAACAAAGCTCCTATTCCCACTGCTCTTTTTTCTCTCT
GCACNACTCTTCTCTTTTGNCTTGGTGGGTGCTACNCCTAAGGGNTCAANTTTTTACTACCTTAAAATTT
AAAAANATTCACTTTCNCCAATNGNCCCCCCATATCNNNCTCCCNCCAGGTCTGAAAAACAAGCGGGCCG
CCTTNGCTGGGGCGGGGGGGCCNNACTTTGGGTTNGGCCCCTCCCCNACCTNGGCCAAAG
